>Addgene plasmid #233171 | pMXs-uORFx1-Isl1-P2A-mRuby2 | addgene full sequence | sequence record 462993 | Addgene NGS Result
TCGGCGACACAGTGTGGGTCCGCCGACACCAGACTAAGAACCTAGAACCTCGCTGGAAAGGACCTTACAC
AGTCCTGCTGACCACCCCCACCGCCCTCAAAGTAGACGGCATCGCAGCTTGGATACACGCCGCCCACGTG
AAGGCTGCCGACCCCGGGGGTGGACCATCCTCTAGACTGCCGGATCTAGCTAGTTAATCGACGGTATCGA
TAAGCTATCAAACAAGTTTGTACAAAAAAGCAGGCTCCACCATGGGAACCAATTCAGTCGAGTCGACTGG
ATCCACCATGGGTTGAGATCCGGTACTACTGCCACCATGGGAGACATGGGCGATCCACCAAAAAAAAAAC
GTCTGATTTCCCTGTGTGTTGGTTGCGGCAATCAAATTCACGACCAGTATATTCTGAGGGTTTCTCCGGA
TTTGGAGTGGCATGCAGCATGTTTGAAATGTGCGGAGTGTAATCAGTATTTGGACGAAAGCTGTACGTGC
TTTGTTAGGGATGGGAAAACCTACTGTAAAAGAGATTATATCAGGTTGTACGGGATCAAATGCGCCAAGT
GCAGCATAGGCTTCAGCAAGAACGACTTCGTGATGCGCGCCCGCTCTAAGGTGTACCACATCGAGTGTTT
CCGCTGTGTAGCCTGCAGCCGACAGCTCATCCCGGGAGACGAATTCGCCCTGCGGGAGGATGGGCTTTTC
TGCCGTGCAGACCACGATGTGGTGGAGAGAGCCAGCCTGGGAGCTGGAGATCCTCTCAGTCCCTTGCATC
CAGCGCGGCCTCTGCAAATGGCAGCCGAACCCATCTCGGCTAGGCAGCCAGCTCTGCGGCCGCACGTCCA
CAAGCAGCCGGAGAAGACCACCCGAGTGCGGACTGTGCTCAACGAGAAGCAGCTGCACACCTTGCGGACC
TGCTATGCCGCCAACCCTCGGCCAGATGCGCTCATGAAGGAGCAACTAGTGGAGATGACGGGCCTCAGTC
CCAGAGTCATCCGAGTGTGGTTTCAAAACAAGCGGTGCAAGGACAAGAAACGCAGCATCATGATGAAGCA
GCTCCAGCAGCAGCAACCCAACGACAAAACTAATATCCAGGGGATGACAGGAACTCCCATGGTGGCTGCT
AGTCCGGAGAGACATGATGGTGGTTTACAGGCTAACCCAGTAGAGGTGCAAAGTTACCAGCCGCCCTGGA
AAGTACTGAGTGACTTCGCCTTGCAAAGCGACATAGATCAGCCTGCTTTTCAGCAACTGGTCAATTTTTC
AGAAGGAGGACCAGGCTCTAATTCTACTGGCAGTGAAGTAGCATCGATGTCCTCGCAGCTCCCAGATACA
CCCAACAGCATGGTAGCCAGTCCTATTGAGGCAGGAAGCGGAGCTACTAACTTCAGCCTGCTGAAGCAGG
CTGGAGACGTGGAGGAGAACCCTGGACCTATGGTGTCTAAGGGCGAAGAGCTGATCAAGGAAAATATGCG
TATGAAGGTGGTCATGGAAGGTTCGGTCAACGGCCACCAATTCAAATGCACAGGTGAAGGAGAAGGCAAT
CCGTACATGGGAACTCAAACCATGAGGATCAAAGTCATCGAGGGAGGACCCCTGCCATTTGCCTTTGACA
TTCTTGCCACGTCGTTCATGTATGGCAGCCGTACTTTTATCAAGTACCCGAAAGGCATTCCTGATTTCTT
TAAACAGTCCTTTCCTGAGGGTTTTACTTGGGAAAGAGTTACGAGATACGAAGATGGTGGAGTCGTCACC
GTCATGCAGGACACCAGCCTTGAGGATGGCTGTCTCGTTTACCACGTCCAAGTCAGAGGGGTAAACTTTC
CCTCCAATGGTCCCGTGATGCAGAAGAAGACCAAGGGTTGGGAGCCTAATACAGAGATGATGTATCCAGC
AGATGGTGGTCTGAGGGGATACACTCATATGGCACTGAAAGTTGATGGTGGTGGCCATCTGTCTTGCTCT
TTCGTAACAACTTACAGGTCAAAAAAGACCGTCGGGAACATCAAGATGCCCGGTATCCATGCCGTTGATC
ACCGCCTGGAAAGGTTAGAGGAAAGTGACAATGAAATGTTCGTAGTACAACGCGAACACGCAGTTGCCAA
GTTCGCCGGGCTTGGTGGTGGGATGGACGAGCTGTACAAGTAACGCTGATATCTAGACCCAGCTTTCTTG
TACAAAGTGGTTCGATAGCTTATCGATAATCAACCTCTGGATTACAAAATTTGTGAAAGATTGACTGGTA
TTCTTAACTATGTTGCTCCTTTTACGCTATGTGGATACGCTGCTTTAATGCCTTTGTATCATGCTATTGC
TTCCCGTATGGCTTTCATTTTCTCCTCCTTGTATAAATCCTGGTTGCTGTCTCTTTATGAGGAGTTGTGG
CCCGTTGTCAGGCAACGTGGCGTGGTGTGCACTGTGTTTGCTGACGCAACCCCCACTGGTTGGGGCATTG
CCACCACCTGTCAGCTCCTTTCCGGGACTTTCGCTTTCCCCCTCCCTATTGCCACGGCGGAACTCATCGC
CGCCTGCCTTGCCCGCTGCTGGACAGGGGCTCGGCTGTTGGGCACTGACAATTCCGTGGTGTTGTCGGGG
AAATCATCGTCCTTTCCTTGGCTGCTCGCCTGTGTTGCCACCTGGATTCTGCGCGGGACGTCCTTCTGCT
ACGTCCCTTCGGCCCTCAATCCAGCGGACCTTCCTTCCCGCGGCCTGCTGCCGGCTCTGCGGCCTCTTCC
GCGTCTTCGCCTTCGCCCTCAGACGAGTCGGATCTCCCTTTGGGCCGCCTCCCCGCATCGATACCGTCGA
CGATAAAATAAAAGATTTTATTTAGTCTCCAGAAAAAGGGGGGAATGAAAGACCCCACCTGTAGGTTTGG
CAAGCTAGCTTAAGTAACGCCATTTTGCAAGGCATGGAAAAATACATAACTGAGAATAGAGAAGTTCAGA
TCAAGGTCAGGAACAGATGGAACAGCTGAATATGGGCCAAACAGGATATCTGTGGTAAGCAGTTCCTGCC
CCGGCTCAGGGCCAAGAACAGATGGAACAGCTGAATATGGGCCAAACAGGATATCTGTGGTAAGCAGTTC
CTGCCCCGGCTCAGGGCCAAGAACAGATGGTCCCCAGATGCGGTCCAGCCCTCAGCAGTTTCTAGAGAAC
CATCAGATGTTTCCAGGGTGCCCCAAGGACCTGAAATGACCCTGTGCCTTATTTGAACTAACCAATCAGT
TCGCTTCTCGCTTCTGTTCGCGCGCTTCTGCTCCCCGAGCTCAATAAAAGAGCCCACAACCCCTCACTCG
GGGCGCCAGTCCTCCGATTGACTGAGTCGCCCGGGTACCCGTGTATCCAATAAACCCTCTTGCAGTTGCA
TCCGACTTGTGGTCTCGCTGTTCCTTGGGAGGGTCTCCTCTGAGTGATTGACTACCCGTCAGCGGGGGTC
TTTCACATGCAGCATGTATCAAAATTAATTTGGTTTTTTTTCTTAAGTATTTACATTAAATGGCCATAGT
TGCATTAATGAATCGGCCAACGCGCGGGGAGAGGCGGTTTGCGTATTGGGCGCTCTTCCGCTTCCTCGCT
CACTGACTCGCTGCGCTCGGTCGTTCGGCTGCGGCGAGCGGTATCAGCTCACTCAAAGGCGGTAATACGG
TTATCCACAGAATCAGGGGATAACGCAGGAAAGAACATGTGAGCAAAAGGCCAGCAAAAGGCCAGGAACC
GTAAAAAGGCCGCGTTGCTGGCGTTTTTCCATAGGCTCCGCCCCCCTGACGAGCATCACAAAAATCGACG
CTCAAGTCAGAGGTGGCGAAACCCGACAGGACTATAAAGATACCAGGCGTTTCCCCCTGGAAGCTCCCTC
GTGCGCTCTCCTGTTCCGACCCTGCCGCTTACCGGATACCTGTCCGCCTTTCTCCCTTCGGGAAGCGTGG
CGCTTTCTCATAGCTCACGCTGTAGGTATCTCAGTTCGGTGTAGGTCGTTCGCTCCAAGCTGGGCTGTGT
GCACGAACCCCCCGTTCAGCCCGACCGCTGCGCCTTATCCGGTAACTATCGTCTTGAGTCCAACCCGGTA
AGACACGACTTATCGCCACTGGCAGCAGCCACTGGTAACAGGATTAGCAGAGCGAGGTATGTAGGCGGTG
CTACAGAGTTCTTGAAGTGGTGGCCTAACTACGGCTACACTAGAAGAACAGTATTTGGTATCTGCGCTCT
GCTGAAGCCAGTTACCTTCGGAAAAAGAGTTGGTAGCTCTTGATCCGGCAAACAAACCACCGCTGGTAGC
GGTGGTTTTTTTGTTTGCAAGCAGCAGATTACGCGCAGAAAAAAAGGATCTCAAGAAGATCCTTTGATCT
TTTCTACGGGGTCTGACGCTCAGTGGAACGAAAACTCACGTTAAGGGATTTTGGTCATGAGATTATCAAA
AAGGATCTTCACCTAGATCCTTTTGCGGCCGGCCGCAAATCAATCTAAAGTATATATGAGTAAACTTGGT
CTGACAGTTACCAATGCTTAATCAGTGAGGCACCTATCTCAGCGATCTGTCTATTTCGTTCATCCATAGT
TGCCTGACTCCCCGTCGTGTAGATAACTACGATACGGGAGGGCTTACCATCTGGCCCCAGTGCTGCAATG
ATACCGCGAGACCCACGCTCACCGGCTCCAGATTTATCAGCAATAAACCAGCCAGCCGGAAGGGCCGAGC
GCAGAAGTGGTCCTGCAACTTTATCCGCCTCCATCCAGTCTATTAATTGTTGCCGGGAAGCTAGAGTAAG
TAGTTCGCCAGTTAATAGTTTGCGCAACGTTGTTGCCATTGCTACAGGCATCGTGGTGTCACGCTCGTCG
TTTGGTATGGCTTCATTCAGCTCCGGTTCCCAACGATCAAGGCGAGTTACATGATCCCCCATGTTGTGCA
AAAAAGCGGTTAGCTCCTTCGGTCCTCCGATCGTTGTCAGAAGTAAGTTGGCCGCAGTGTTATCACTCAT
GGTTATGGCAGCACTGCATAATTCTCTTACTGTCATGCCATCCGTAAGATGCTTTTCTGTGACTGGTGAG
TACTCAACCAAGTCATTCTGAGAATAGTGTATGCGGCGACCGAGTTGCTCTTGCCCGGCGTCAATACGGG
ATAATACCGCGCCACATAGCAGAACTTTAAAAGTGCTCATCATTGGAAAACGTTCTTCGGGGCGAAAACT
CTCAAGGATCTTACCGCTGTTGAGATCCAGTTCGATGTAACCCACTCGTGCACCCAACTGATCTTCAGCA
TCTTTTACTTTCACCAGCGTTTCTGGGTGAGCAAAAACAGGAAGGCAAAATGCCGCAAAAAAGGGAATAA
GGGCGACACGGAAATGTTGAATACTCATACTCTTCCTTTTTCAATATTATTGAAGCATTTATCAGGGTTA
TTGTCTCATGAGCGGATACATATTTGAATGTATTTAGAAAAATAAACAAATAGGGGTTCCGCGCACATTT
CCCCGAAAAGTGCCACCTGCATAATGAAAGACCCCACCTGTAGGTTTGGCAAGCTAGCTTAAGTAACGCC
ATTTTGCAAGGCATGGAAAAATACATAACTGAGAATAGAAAAGTTCAGATCAAGGTCAGGAACAGATGGA
ACAGCTGAATATGGGCCAAACAGGATATCTGTGGTAAGCAGTTCCTGCCCCGGCTCAGGGCCAAGAACAG
ATGGAACAGCTGAATATGGGCCAAACAGGATATCTGTGGTAAGCAGTTCCTGCCCCGGCTCAGGGCCAAG
AACAGATGGTCCCCAGATGCGGTCCAGCCCTCAGCAGTTTCTAGAGAACCATCAGATGTTTCCAGGGTGC
CCCAAGGACCTGAAATGACCCTGTGCCTTATTTGAACTAACCAATCAGTTCGCTTCTCGCTTCTGTTCGC
GCGCTTCTGCTCCCCGAGCTCAATAAAAGAGCCCACAACCCCTCACTCGGCGCGCCAGTCCTCCGATTGA
CTGAGTCGCCCGGGTACCCGTGTATCCAATAAACCCTCTTGCAGTTGCATCCGACTTGTGGTCTCGCTGT
TCCTTGGGAGGGTCTCCTCTGAGTGATTGACTACCCGTCAGCGGGGGTCTTTCATTTGGGGGCTCGTCCG
GGATCGGGAGACCCCTGCCCAGGGACCACCGACCCACCACCGGGAGGTAAGCTGGCCAGCAACTTATCTG
TGTCTGTCCGATTGTCTAGTGTCTATGACTGATTTTATGCGCCTGCGTCGGTACTAGTTAGCTAACTAGC
TCTGTATCTGGCGGACCCGTGGTGGAACTGACGAGTTCGGAACACCCGGCCGCAACCCTGGGAGACGTCC
CAGGGACTTCGGGGGCCGTTTTTGTGGCCCGACCTGAGTCCAAAAATCCCGATCGTTTTGGACTCTTTGG
TGCACCCCCCTAATAGGAGGGATATGTGGTTCTGGTAGGAGACGAGAACCTAAAACAGTTCCCGCCTCCG
TCTGAATTTTTGCTTTCGGTTTGGGACCGAAGCCGCGCCGCGCGTCTTGTCTGCTGCAGCATCGTTCTGT
GTTGTCTCTGTCTGACTGTGTTTCTGTATTTGTCTGAAAATTAGGGCCAGACTGTTACCACTCCCTTAAG
TTTGACCTTAGGTCACTGGAAAGATGTCGAGCGGATCGCTCACAACCAGTCGGTAGATGTCAAGAAGAGA
CGTTGGGTTACCTTCTGCTCTGCAGAATGGCCAACCTTTAACGTCGGATGGCCGCGAGACGGCACCTTTA
ACCGAGACCTCATCACCCAGGTTAAGATCAAGGTCTTTTCACCTGGCCCGCATGGACACCCAGACCAGGT
CCCCTACATCGTGACCTGGGAAGCCTTGGCTTTTGACCCCCCTCCCTGGGTCAAGCCCTTTGTACACCCT
AAGCCTCCGCCTCCTCTTCCTCCATCCGCCCCGTCTCTCCCCCTTGAACCTCCTCGTTCGACCCCGCCTC
GATCCTCCCTTTATCCAGCCCTCACTCCTTCTCTAGGCGCCCCCATATGGCCATATGAGATCTTATATGG
GGCACCCCCGCCCCTTGTAAACTTCCCTGACCCTGACATGACAAGAGTTACTAACAGCCCCTCTCTCCAA
GCTCACTTACAGGCTCTCTACTTAGTCCAGCACGAAGTCTGGAGACCTCTGGCGGCAGCCTACCAAGAAC
AACTGGACCGACCGGTGGTACCTCACCCTTACCGAG
Features (pLannotate 1.2.2; 17 found; start..end, strand, type, name):
    198..216     -  misc_feature   MCS (fragment): pBluescript multiple cloning site
    222..246     +  protein_bind   attB1: mutant version of attB; recombination site for the Gateway® BP reaction BP Clonase™
    317..1363    +  CDS            ISL1: ISL1_HUMAN - Experimental evidence at protein level: Swiss-Prot protein existence level 1. DNA-binding transcriptional activator. Recognizes and binds to the consensus octamer binding site 5'-ATAATTAA-3' in promoter of target genes. Plays a fundamental role in the gene regulatory network essential for retinal ganglion cell (RGC) differentiation. Cooperates with the transcription factor POU4F2 to achieve maximal levels of expression of RGC target genes and RGC fate specification in the developing retina. Involved in the specification of motor neurons in cooperation with LHX3 and LDB1. Binds to
   1430..2140    +  CDS            mRuby2: mRuby2 is a basic (constitutively fluorescent) red fluorescent protein published in 2012, derived from Entacmaea quadricolor. It has moderate acid sensitivity.
   2157..2181    -  protein_bind   attB2: mutant version of attB; recombination site for the Gateway® BP reaction BP Clonase™
   2198..2786    +  misc_feature   WPRE: woodchuck hepatitis virus posttranscriptional regulatory element
   2844..2965    +  LTR            3' LTR (ΔU3) (fragment): self-inactivating 3' long terminal repeat (LTR) from Moloney murine leukemia virus
   2966..3435    +  LTR            LTR: long terminal repeat from Moloney murine leukemia virus
   3501..3553    -  CDS            lacI (fragment): lac repressor; lacI; The lac repressor binds to the lac operator to inhibit transcription in E. coli. This inhibition can be relieved by adding lactose or isopropyl-β-D-thiogalactopyranoside (IPTG).
   3736..4324    -  rep_origin     ori: high-copy-number ColE1/pMB1/pBR322/pUC origin of replication
   4488..5348    -  CDS            AmpR: β-lactamase; bla; confers resistance to ampicillin, carbenicillin, and related antibiotics
   5349..5453    -  promoter       AmpR promoter: bla
   5483..6076    +  LTR            LTR: long terminal repeat from Moloney murine leukemia virus
   6139..6338    +  misc_feature   MMLV Ψ: packaging signal of Moloney murine leukemia virus (MMLV)
   6390..6478    +  misc_feature   MESV Ψ (fragment): packaging signal of murine embryonic stem cell virus
   6555..6971    +  CDS            gag (truncated): truncated Moloney murine leukemia virus (MMLV) gag gene lacking the start codon
   6981..179     +  misc_feature   pol region (across the origin): Moloney murine leukemia virus (MMLV) pol region containing the splice acceptor site
