[The description below was written by a language model from this plasmid's Addgene catalogue record and pLannotate feature annotations shown in this document.]
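Description:
pMXs-uORFx1-Isl1-P2A-mRuby2 is a Moloney murine leukemia virus-based gammaretroviral expression vector built on the Gateway-adapted pMXs-gw backbone, intended for delivering a transgene into mammalian cells by retroviral transduction. In bacteria it is maintained through a high-copy ColE1/pUC-type origin and selected with ampicillin via the bla gene and its promoter. The viral portion comprises a 5' MMLV LTR, the MMLV packaging signal (with an adjacent fragment annotated as MESV Ψ), a truncated gag lacking its start codon that extends the packaging region, a pol segment carrying the splice acceptor, and a 3' LTR. No internal promoter is annotated, so transcription of the payload is presumably driven from the 5' LTR, as is usual for pMXs vectors. The viral structural and enzymatic proteins are not encoded and must be supplied in trans by a packaging system.

The insert sits between attB1 and attB2 sites left by Gateway cloning. It encodes the LIM-homeodomain transcription factor Isl1 (recorded as mouse, although the automated annotation matched it to the human protein) joined through a P2A self-cleaving peptide to the red fluorescent protein mRuby2, so that reporter fluorescence tracks Isl1 expression from a single transcript. A WPRE downstream enhances transcript stability and expression. According to the name and stated purpose, one upstream open reading frame precedes the Isl1 coding sequence. It is not annotated in the feature table but would fit in the gap between attB1 and the Isl1 start. uORFs generally attenuate translation of the downstream cistron, which suggests this construct gives a reduced Isl1 dose. The associated work concerns how transcription factor levels affect direct conversion to motor neurons.
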