Addgene plasmid #233171: pMXs-uORFx1-Isl1-P2A-mRuby2
Purpose: Retroviral expression of Isl1 with mRuby2 fluorescent reporter with upstream open reading frame
Depositing lab: Kate Galloway. Depositing organization: Massachusetts Institute of Technology. Publication: Proliferation history and transcription factor levels drive direct conversion to motor neurons. Wang NB, Lende-Dorn BA, Beitz AM, Han P, Adewumi HO, O'Shea TM, Galloway KE. Cell Syst. 2025 Apr 16;16(4):101205. doi: 10.1016/j.cels.2025.101205. Epub 2025 Mar 13. PubMed 40086434.
Backbone
  Vector backbone: pMXs-gw
  Vector type: Mammalian Expression, Retroviral
Growth in bacteria
  Bacterial resistance: Ampicillin, 100 μg/mL
  Growth temperature: 30°C
  Growth strain: NEB Stable
  Copy number: High Copy
Gene/Insert
  Gene/Insert name: Isl1-P2A-mRuby2
  Species: M. musculus (mouse), Synthetic
  Entrez Gene: Isl1
  Cloning method: Gateway Cloning
Terms and licenses: Academic/Nonprofit Terms; Industry Terms: Not Available to Industry
Depositor comments: Please visit https://doi.org/10.1101/2023.11.26.568736 for bioRxiv preprint.
How to cite: pMXs-uORFx1-Isl1-P2A-mRuby2 was a gift from Kate Galloway (Addgene plasmid # 233171 ; http://n2t.net/addgene:233171 ; RRID:Addgene_233171)
