>Addgene plasmid #233171 | pMXs-uORFx1-Isl1-P2A-mRuby2 | depositor partial sequence | sequence record 458711 | Isl1
ATGGGAGACATGGGCGATCCACCAAAAAAAAAACGTCTGATTTCCCTGTGTGTTGGTTGCGGCAATCAAA
TTCACGACCAGTATATTCTGAGGGTTTCTCCGGATTTGGAGTGGCATGCAGCATGTTTGAAATGTGCGGA
GTGTAATCAGTATTTGGACGAAAGCTGTACGTGCTTTGTTAGGGATGGGAAAACCTACTGTAAAAGAGAT
TATATCAGGTTGTACGGGATCAAATGCGCCAAGTGCAGCATAGGCTTCAGCAAGAACGACTTCGTGATGC
GCGCCCGCTCTAAGGTGTACCACATCGAGTGTTTCCGCTGTGTAGCCTGCAGCCGACAGCTCATCCCGGG
AGACGAATTCGCCCTGCGGGAGGATGGGCTTTTCTGCCGTGCAGACCACGATGTGGTGGAGAGAGCCAGC
CTGGGAGCTGGAGATCCTCTCAGTCCCTTGCATCCAGCGCGGCCTCTGCAAATGGCAGCCGAACCCATCT
CGGCTAGGCAGCCAGCTCTGCGGCCGCACGTCCACAAGCAGCCGGAGAAGACCACCCGAGTGCGGACTGT
GCTCAACGAGAAGCAGCTGCACACCTTGCGGACCTGCTATGCCGCCAACCCTCGGCCAGATGCGCTCATG
AAGGAGCAACTAGTGGAGATGACGGGCCTCAGTCCCAGAGTCATCCGAGTGTGGTTTCAAAACAAGCGGT
GCAAGGACAAGAAACGCAGCATCATGATGAAGCAGCTCCAGCAGCAGCAACCCAACGACAAAACTAATAT
CCAGGGGATGACAGGAACTCCCATGGTGGCTGCTAGTCCGGAGAGACATGATGGTGGTTTACAGGCTAAC
CCAGTAGAGGTGCAAAGTTACCAGCCGCCCTGGAAAGTACTGAGTGACTTCGCCTTGCAAAGCGACATAG
ATCAGCCTGCTTTTCAGCAACTGGTCAATTTTTCAGAAGGAGGACCAGGCTCTAATTCTACTGGCAGTGA
AGTAGCATCGATGTCCTCGCAGCTCCCAGATACACCCAACAGCATGGTAGCCAGTCCTATTGAGGCA
