>Addgene plasmid #233171 | pMXs-uORFx1-Isl1-P2A-mRuby2 | depositor partial sequence | sequence record 458712 | mRuby2
ATGGTGTCTAAGGGCGAAGAGCTGATCAAGGAAAATATGCGTATGAAGGTGGTCATGGAAGGTTCGGTCA
ACGGCCACCAATTCAAATGCACAGGTGAAGGAGAAGGCAATCCGTACATGGGAACTCAAACCATGAGGAT
CAAAGTCATCGAGGGAGGACCCCTGCCATTTGCCTTTGACATTCTTGCCACGTCGTTCATGTATGGCAGC
CGTACTTTTATCAAGTACCCGAAAGGCATTCCTGATTTCTTTAAACAGTCCTTTCCTGAGGGTTTTACTT
GGGAAAGAGTTACGAGATACGAAGATGGTGGAGTCGTCACCGTCATGCAGGACACCAGCCTTGAGGATGG
CTGTCTCGTTTACCACGTCCAAGTCAGAGGGGTAAACTTTCCCTCCAATGGTCCCGTGATGCAGAAGAAG
ACCAAGGGTTGGGAGCCTAATACAGAGATGATGTATCCAGCAGATGGTGGTCTGAGGGGATACACTCATA
TGGCACTGAAAGTTGATGGTGGTGGCCATCTGTCTTGCTCTTTCGTAACAACTTACAGGTCAAAAAAGAC
CGTCGGGAACATCAAGATGCCCGGTATCCATGCCGTTGATCACCGCCTGGAAAGGTTAGAGGAAAGTGAC
AATGAAATGTTCGTAGTACAACGCGAACACGCAGTTGCCAAGTTCGCCGGGCTTGGTGGTGGGATGGACG
AGCTGTACAAG
